LOCUS       Exported 9753 bp ds-DNA circular SYN 12-MAY-2021
DEFINITION  Prime editing in mammalian cells. This plasmid is used by PE2, PE3,
            and PE3b.
ACCESSION   .
VERSION     .
KEYWORDS    pCMV-PE2
SOURCE      synthetic DNA construct
  ORGANISM  synthetic DNA construct
REFERENCE   1 (bases 1 to 9753)
  AUTHORS   Anzalone AV, Randolph PB, Davis JR, Sousa AA, Koblan LW, Levy JM,
            Chen PJ, Wilson C, Newby GA, Raguram A, Liu DR
  TITLE     Search-and-replace genome editing without double-strand breaks or
            donor DNA.
  JOURNAL   Nature. 2019 Oct 21. pii: 10.1038/s41586-019-1711-4. doi:
            10.1038/s41586-019-1711-4.
  PUBMED    31634902
REFERENCE   2 (bases 1 to 9753)
  AUTHORS   .
  TITLE     Direct Submission
  JOURNAL   Exported May 12, 2021 from SnapGene Server 1.1.58
            http://www.snapgene.com
FEATURES             Location/Qualifiers
     source          1..9753
                     /organism="synthetic DNA construct"
                     /mol_type="other DNA"
     enhancer        1..380
                     /label=CMV enhancer
                     /note="human cytomegalovirus immediate early enhancer"
     promoter        381..584
                     /label=CMV promoter
                     /note="human cytomegalovirus (CMV) immediate early
                     promoter"
     primer_bind     535..555
                     /label=CMV-F
                     /note="Human CMV immediate early promoter, forward primer"
     primer_bind     626..645
                     /label=T7
                     /note="T7 promoter, forward primer"
     promoter        626..644
                     /label=T7 promoter
                     /note="promoter for bacteriophage T7 RNA polymerase"
     CDS             694..714
                     /codon_start=1
                     /product="nuclear localization signal of SV40 (simian virus
                     40) large T antigen"
                     /label=SV40 NLS
                     /translation="PKKKRKV"
     CDS             715..4815
                     /codon_start=1
                     /product="nickase mutant of the Cas9 endonuclease from the
                     Streptococcus pyogenes Type II CRISPR/Cas system"
                     /label=Cas9(H840A)
                     /note="generates RNA-guided single strand nicks in DNA due
                     to the H840A mutation in the HNH catalytic domain"
                     /translation="DKKYSIGLDIGTNSVGWAVITDEYKVPSKKFKVLGNTDRHSIKKN
                     LIGALLFDSGETAEATRLKRTARRRYTRRKNRICYLQEIFSNEMAKVDDSFFHRLEESF
                     LVEEDKKHERHPIFGNIVDEVAYHEKYPTIYHLRKKLVDSTDKADLRLIYLALAHMIKF
                     RGHFLIEGDLNPDNSDVDKLFIQLVQTYNQLFEENPINASGVDAKAILSARLSKSRRLE
                     NLIAQLPGEKKNGLFGNLIALSLGLTPNFKSNFDLAEDAKLQLSKDTYDDDLDNLLAQI
                     GDQYADLFLAAKNLSDAILLSDILRVNTEITKAPLSASMIKRYDEHHQDLTLLKALVRQ
                     QLPEKYKEIFFDQSKNGYAGYIDGGASQEEFYKFIKPILEKMDGTEELLVKLNREDLLR
                     KQRTFDNGSIPHQIHLGELHAILRRQEDFYPFLKDNREKIEKILTFRIPYYVGPLARGN
                     SRFAWMTRKSEETITPWNFEEVVDKGASAQSFIERMTNFDKNLPNEKVLPKHSLLYEYF
                     TVYNELTKVKYVTEGMRKPAFLSGEQKKAIVDLLFKTNRKVTVKQLKEDYFKKIECFDS
                     VEISGVEDRFNASLGTYHDLLKIIKDKDFLDNEENEDILEDIVLTLTLFEDREMIEERL
                     KTYAHLFDDKVMKQLKRRRYTGWGRLSRKLINGIRDKQSGKTILDFLKSDGFANRNFMQ
                     LIHDDSLTFKEDIQKAQVSGQGDSLHEHIANLAGSPAIKKGILQTVKVVDELVKVMGRH
                     KPENIVIEMARENQTTQKGQKNSRERMKRIEEGIKELGSQILKEHPVENTQLQNEKLYL
                     YYLQNGRDMYVDQELDINRLSDYDVDAIVPQSFLKDDSIDNKVLTRSDKNRGKSDNVPS
                     EEVVKKMKNYWRQLLNAKLITQRKFDNLTKAERGGLSELDKAGFIKRQLVETRQITKHV
                     AQILDSRMNTKYDENDKLIREVKVITLKSKLVSDFRKDFQFYKVREINNYHHAHDAYLN
                     AVVGTALIKKYPKLESEFVYGDYKVYDVRKMIAKSEQEIGKATAKYFFYSNIMNFFKTE
                     ITLANGEIRKRPLIETNGETGEIVWDKGRDFATVRKVLSMPQVNIVKKTEVQTGGFSKE
                     SILPKRNSDKLIARKKDWDPKKYGGFDSPTVAYSVLVVAKVEKGKSKKLKSVKELLGIT
                     IMERSSFEKNPIDFLEAKGYKEVKKDLIIKLPKYSLFELENGRKRMLASAGELQKGNEL
                     ALPSKYVNFLYLASHYEKLKGSPEDNEQKQLFVEQHKHYLDEIIEQISEFSKRVILADA
                     NLDKVLSAYNKHRDKPIREQAENIIHLFTLTNLGAPAAFKYFDTTIDRKRYTSTKEVLD
                     ATLIHQSITGLYETRIDLSQLGGD"
     CDS             6988..7008
                     /codon_start=1
                     /product="nuclear localization signal of SV40 (simian virus
                     40) large T antigen"
                     /label=SV40 NLS
                     /translation="PKKKRKV"
     CDS             7017..7034
                     /codon_start=1
                     /product="6xHis affinity tag"
                     /label=6xHis
                     /translation="HHHHHH"
     primer_bind     complement(7057..7074)
                     /label=BGH-rev
                     /note="Bovine growth hormone terminator, reverse primer.
                     Also called BGH reverse"
     polyA_signal    7063..7287
                     /label=bGH poly(A) signal
                     /note="bovine growth hormone polyadenylation signal"
     primer_bind     complement(7358..7374)
                     /label=M13 rev
                     /note="common sequencing primer, one of multiple similar
                     variants"
     primer_bind     complement(7358..7374)
                     /label=M13 Reverse
                     /note="In lacZ gene. Also called M13-rev"
     primer_bind     complement(7371..7393)
                     /label=M13/pUC Reverse
                     /note="In lacZ gene"
     protein_bind    7382..7398
                     /label=lac operator
                     /bound_moiety="lac repressor encoded by lacI"
                     /note="The lac repressor binds to the lac operator to
                     inhibit transcription in E. coli. This inhibition can be
                     relieved by adding lactose or
                     isopropyl-beta-D-thiogalactopyranoside (IPTG)."
     promoter        complement(7406..7436)
                     /label=lac promoter
                     /note="promoter for the E. coli lac operon"
     protein_bind    7451..7472
                     /label=CAP binding site
                     /bound_moiety="E. coli catabolite activator protein"
                     /note="CAP binding activates transcription in the presence
                     of cAMP."
     primer_bind     complement(7589..7606)
                     /label=L4440
                     /note="L4440 vector, forward primer"
     rep_origin      complement(7760..8348)
                     /direction=LEFT
                     /label=ori
                     /note="high-copy-number ColE1/pMB1/pBR322/pUC origin of
                     replication"
     primer_bind     complement(7840..7859)
                     /label=pBR322ori-F
                     /note="pBR322 origin, forward primer"
     CDS             complement(8519..9379)
                     /codon_start=1
                     /gene="bla"
                     /product="beta-lactamase"
                     /label=AmpR
                     /note="confers resistance to ampicillin, carbenicillin, and
                     related antibiotics"
                     /translation="MSIQHFRVALIPFFAAFCLPVFAHPETLVKVKDAEDQLGARVGYI
                     ELDLNSGKILESFRPEERFPMMSTFKVLLCGAVLSRIDAGQEQLGRRIHYSQNDLVEYS
                     PVTEKHLTDGMTVRELCSAAITMSDNTAANLLLTTIGGPKELTAFLHNMGDHVTRLDRW
                     EPELNEAIPNDERDTTMPVAMATTLRKLLTGELLTLASRQQLIDWMEADKVAGPLLRSA
                     LPAGWFIADKSGAGERGSRGIIAALGPDGKPSRIVVIYTTGSQATMDERNRQIAEIGAS
                     LIKHW"
     primer_bind     9142..9161
                     /label=Amp-R
                     /note="Ampicillin resistance gene, reverse primer"
     promoter        complement(9380..9484)
                     /gene="bla"
                     /label=AmpR promoter
     primer_bind     complement(9563..9582)
                     /label=pRS-marker
                     /note="pRS vectors, use to sequence yeast selectable
                     marker"
ORIGIN
        1 gacattgatt attgactagt tattaatagt aatcaattac ggggtcatta gttcatagcc
       61 catatatgga gttccgcgtt acataactta cggtaaatgg cccgcctggc tgaccgccca
      121 acgacccccg cccattgacg tcaataatga cgtatgttcc catagtaacg ccaataggga
      181 ctttccattg acgtcaatgg gtggagtatt tacggtaaac tgcccacttg gcagtacatc
      241 aagtgtatca tatgccaagt acgcccccta ttgacgtcaa tgacggtaaa tggcccgcct
      301 ggcattatgc ccagtacatg accttatggg actttcctac ttggcagtac atctacgtat
      361 tagtcatcgc tattaccatg gtgatgcggt tttggcagta catcaatggg cgtggatagc
      421 ggtttgactc acggggattt ccaagtctcc accccattga cgtcaatggg agtttgtttt
      481 ggcaccaaaa tcaacgggac tttccaaaat gtcgtaacaa ctccgcccca ttgacgcaaa
      541 tgggcggtag gcgtgtacgg tgggaggtct atataagcag agctggttta gtgaaccgtc
      601 agatccgcta gagatccgcg gccgctaata cgactcacta tagggagagc cgccaccatg
      661 aaacggacag ccgacggaag cgagttcgag tcaccaaaga agaagcggaa agtcgacaag
      721 aagtacagca tcggcctgga catcggcacc aactctgtgg gctgggccgt gatcaccgac
      781 gagtacaagg tgcccagcaa gaaattcaag gtgctgggca acaccgaccg gcacagcatc
      841 aagaagaacc tgatcggagc cctgctgttc gacagcggcg aaacagccga ggccacccgg
      901 ctgaagagaa ccgccagaag aagatacacc agacggaaga accggatctg ctatctgcaa
      961 gagatcttca gcaacgagat ggccaaggtg gacgacagct tcttccacag actggaagag
     1021 tccttcctgg tggaagagga taagaagcac gagcggcacc ccatcttcgg caacatcgtg
     1081 gacgaggtgg cctaccacga gaagtacccc accatctacc acctgagaaa gaaactggtg
     1141 gacagcaccg acaaggccga cctgcggctg atctatctgg ccctggccca catgatcaag
     1201 ttccggggcc acttcctgat cgagggcgac ctgaaccccg acaacagcga cgtggacaag
     1261 ctgttcatcc agctggtgca gacctacaac cagctgttcg aggaaaaccc catcaacgcc
     1321 agcggcgtgg acgccaaggc catcctgtct gccagactga gcaagagcag acggctggaa
     1381 aatctgatcg cccagctgcc cggcgagaag aagaatggcc tgttcggaaa cctgattgcc
     1441 ctgagcctgg gcctgacccc caacttcaag agcaacttcg acctggccga ggatgccaaa
     1501 ctgcagctga gcaaggacac ctacgacgac gacctggaca acctgctggc ccagatcggc
     1561 gaccagtacg ccgacctgtt tctggccgcc aagaacctgt ccgacgccat cctgctgagc
     1621 gacatcctga gagtgaacac cgagatcacc aaggcccccc tgagcgcctc tatgatcaag
     1681 agatacgacg agcaccacca ggacctgacc ctgctgaaag ctctcgtgcg gcagcagctg
     1741 cctgagaagt acaaagagat tttcttcgac cagagcaaga acggctacgc cggctacatt
     1801 gacggcggag ccagccagga agagttctac aagttcatca agcccatcct ggaaaagatg
     1861 gacggcaccg aggaactgct cgtgaagctg aacagagagg acctgctgcg gaagcagcgg
     1921 accttcgaca acggcagcat cccccaccag atccacctgg gagagctgca cgccattctg
     1981 cggcggcagg aagattttta cccattcctg aaggacaacc gggaaaagat cgagaagatc
     2041 ctgaccttcc gcatccccta ctacgtgggc cctctggcca ggggaaacag cagattcgcc
     2101 tggatgacca gaaagagcga ggaaaccatc accccctgga acttcgagga agtggtggac
     2161 aagggcgctt ccgcccagag cttcatcgag cggatgacca acttcgataa gaacctgccc
     2221 aacgagaagg tgctgcccaa gcacagcctg ctgtacgagt acttcaccgt gtataacgag
     2281 ctgaccaaag tgaaatacgt gaccgaggga atgagaaagc ccgccttcct gagcggcgag
     2341 cagaaaaagg ccatcgtgga cctgctgttc aagaccaacc ggaaagtgac cgtgaagcag
     2401 ctgaaagagg actacttcaa gaaaatcgag tgcttcgact ccgtggaaat ctccggcgtg
     2461 gaagatcggt tcaacgcctc cctgggcaca taccacgatc tgctgaaaat tatcaaggac
     2521 aaggacttcc tggacaatga ggaaaacgag gacattctgg aagatatcgt gctgaccctg
     2581 acactgtttg aggacagaga gatgatcgag gaacggctga aaacctatgc ccacctgttc
     2641 gacgacaaag tgatgaagca gctgaagcgg cggagataca ccggctgggg caggctgagc
     2701 cggaagctga tcaacggcat ccgggacaag cagtccggca agacaatcct ggatttcctg
     2761 aagtccgacg gcttcgccaa cagaaacttc atgcagctga tccacgacga cagcctgacc
     2821 tttaaagagg acatccagaa agcccaggtg tccggccagg gcgatagcct gcacgagcac
     2881 attgccaatc tggccggcag ccccgccatt aagaagggca tcctgcagac agtgaaggtg
     2941 gtggacgagc tcgtgaaagt gatgggccgg cacaagcccg agaacatcgt gatcgaaatg
     3001 gccagagaga accagaccac ccagaaggga cagaagaaca gccgcgagag aatgaagcgg
     3061 atcgaagagg gcatcaaaga gctgggcagc cagatcctga aagaacaccc cgtggaaaac
     3121 acccagctgc agaacgagaa gctgtacctg tactacctgc agaatgggcg ggatatgtac
     3181 gtggaccagg aactggacat caaccggctg tccgactacg atgtggacgc tatcgtgcct
     3241 cagagctttc tgaaggacga ctccatcgac aacaaggtgc tgaccagaag cgacaagaac
     3301 cggggcaaga gcgacaacgt gccctccgaa gaggtcgtga agaagatgaa gaactactgg
     3361 cggcagctgc tgaacgccaa gctgattacc cagagaaagt tcgacaatct gaccaaggcc
     3421 gagagaggcg gcctgagcga actggataag gccggcttca tcaagagaca gctggtggaa
     3481 acccggcaga tcacaaagca cgtggcacag atcctggact cccggatgaa cactaagtac
     3541 gacgagaatg acaagctgat ccgggaagtg aaagtgatca ccctgaagtc caagctggtg
     3601 tccgatttcc ggaaggattt ccagttttac aaagtgcgcg agatcaacaa ctaccaccac
     3661 gcccacgacg cctacctgaa cgccgtcgtg ggaaccgccc tgatcaaaaa gtaccctaag
     3721 ctggaaagcg agttcgtgta cggcgactac aaggtgtacg acgtgcggaa gatgatcgcc
     3781 aagagcgagc aggaaatcgg caaggctacc gccaagtact tcttctacag caacatcatg
     3841 aactttttca agaccgagat taccctggcc aacggcgaga tccggaagcg gcctctgatc
     3901 gagacaaacg gcgaaaccgg ggagatcgtg tgggataagg gccgggattt tgccaccgtg
     3961 cggaaagtgc tgagcatgcc ccaagtgaat atcgtgaaaa agaccgaggt gcagacaggc
     4021 ggcttcagca aagagtctat cctgcccaag aggaacagcg ataagctgat cgccagaaag
     4081 aaggactggg accctaagaa gtacggcggc ttcgacagcc ccaccgtggc ctattctgtg
     4141 ctggtggtgg ccaaagtgga aaagggcaag tccaagaaac tgaagagtgt gaaagagctg
     4201 ctggggatca ccatcatgga aagaagcagc ttcgagaaga atcccatcga ctttctggaa
     4261 gccaagggct acaaagaagt gaaaaaggac ctgatcatca agctgcctaa gtactccctg
     4321 ttcgagctgg aaaacggccg gaagagaatg ctggcctctg ccggcgaact gcagaaggga
     4381 aacgaactgg ccctgccctc caaatatgtg aacttcctgt acctggccag ccactatgag
     4441 aagctgaagg gctcccccga ggataatgag cagaaacagc tgtttgtgga acagcacaag
     4501 cactacctgg acgagatcat cgagcagatc agcgagttct ccaagagagt gatcctggcc
     4561 gacgctaatc tggacaaagt gctgtccgcc tacaacaagc accgggataa gcccatcaga
     4621 gagcaggccg agaatatcat ccacctgttt accctgacca atctgggagc ccctgccgcc
     4681 ttcaagtact ttgacaccac catcgaccgg aagaggtaca ccagcaccaa agaggtgctg
     4741 gacgccaccc tgatccacca gagcatcacc ggcctgtacg agacacggat cgacctgtct
     4801 cagctgggag gtgactctgg aggatctagc ggaggatcct ctggcagcga gacaccagga
     4861 acaagcgagt cagcaacacc agagagcagt ggcggcagca gcggcggcag cagcacccta
     4921 aatatagaag atgagtatcg gctacatgag acctcaaaag agccagatgt ttctctaggg
     4981 tccacatggc tgtctgattt tcctcaggcc tgggcggaaa ccgggggcat gggactggca
     5041 gttcgccaag ctcctctgat catacctctg aaagcaacct ctacccccgt gtccataaaa
     5101 caatacccca tgtcacaaga agccagactg gggatcaagc cccacataca gagactgttg
     5161 gaccagggaa tactggtacc ctgccagtcc ccctggaaca cgcccctgct acccgttaag
     5221 aaaccaggga ctaatgatta taggcctgtc caggatctga gagaagtcaa caagcgggtg
     5281 gaagacatcc accccaccgt gcccaaccct tacaacctct tgagcgggct cccaccgtcc
     5341 caccagtggt acactgtgct tgatttaaag gatgcctttt tctgcctgag actccacccc
     5401 accagtcagc ctctcttcgc ctttgagtgg agagatccag agatgggaat ctcaggacaa
     5461 ttgacctgga ccagactccc acagggtttc aaaaacagtc ccaccctgtt taatgaggca
     5521 ctgcacagag acctagcaga cttccggatc cagcacccag acttgatcct gctacagtac
     5581 gtggatgact tactgctggc cgccacttct gagctagact gccaacaagg tactcgggcc
     5641 ctgttacaaa ccctagggaa cctcgggtat cgggcctcgg ccaagaaagc ccaaatttgc
     5701 cagaaacagg tcaagtatct ggggtatctt ctaaaagagg gtcagagatg gctgactgag
     5761 gccagaaaag agactgtgat ggggcagcct actccgaaga cccctcgaca actaagggag
     5821 ttcctaggga aggcaggctt ctgtcgcctc ttcatccctg ggtttgcaga aatggcagcc
     5881 cccctgtacc ctctcaccaa accggggact ctgtttaatt ggggcccaga ccaacaaaag
     5941 gcctatcaag aaatcaagca agctcttcta actgccccag ccctggggtt gccagatttg
     6001 actaagccct ttgaactctt tgtcgacgag aagcagggct acgccaaagg tgtcctaacg
     6061 caaaaactgg gaccttggcg tcggccggtg gcctacctgt ccaaaaagct agacccagta
     6121 gcagctgggt ggcccccttg cctacggatg gtagcagcca ttgccgtact gacaaaggat
     6181 gcaggcaagc taaccatggg acagccacta gtcattctgg ccccccatgc agtagaggca
     6241 ctagtcaaac aaccccccga ccgctggctt tccaacgccc ggatgactca ctatcaggcc
     6301 ttgcttttgg acacggaccg ggtccagttc ggaccggtgg tagccctgaa cccggctacg
     6361 ctgctcccac tgcctgagga agggctgcaa cacaactgcc ttgatatcct ggccgaagcc
     6421 cacggaaccc gacccgacct aacggaccag ccgctcccag acgccgacca cacctggtac
     6481 acggatggaa gcagtctctt acaagaggga cagcgtaagg cgggagctgc ggtgaccacc
     6541 gagaccgagg taatctgggc taaagccctg ccagccggga catccgctca gcgggctgaa
     6601 ctgatagcac tcacccaggc cctaaagatg gcagaaggta agaagctaaa tgtttatact
     6661 gatagccgtt atgcttttgc tactgcccat atccatggag aaatatacag aaggcgtggg
     6721 tggctcacat cagaaggcaa agagatcaaa aataaagacg agatcttggc cctactaaaa
     6781 gccctctttc tgcccaaaag acttagcata atccattgtc caggacatca aaagggacac
     6841 agcgccgagg ctagaggcaa ccggatggct gaccaagcgg cccgaaaggc agccatcaca
     6901 gagactccag acacctctac cctcctcata gaaaattcat caccctctgg cggctcaaaa
     6961 agaaccgccg acggcagcga attcgagccc aagaagaaga ggaaagtcta accggtcatc
     7021 atcaccatca ccattgagtt taaacccgct gatcagcctc gactgtgcct tctagttgcc
     7081 agccatctgt tgtttgcccc tcccccgtgc cttccttgac cctggaaggt gccactccca
     7141 ctgtcctttc ctaataaaat gagaaaattg catcgcattg tctgagtagg tgtcattcta
     7201 ttctgggggg tggggtgggg caggacagca agggggagga ttgggaagac aatagcaggc
     7261 atgctgggga tgcggtgggc tctatggctt ctgaggcgga aagaaccagc tggggctcga
     7321 taccgtcgac ctctagctag agcttggcgt aatcatggtc atagctgttt cctgtgtgaa
     7381 attgttatcc gctcacaatt ccacacaaca tacgagccgg aagcataaag tgtaaagcct
     7441 agggtgccta atgagtgagc taactcacat taattgcgtt gcgctcactg cccgctttcc
     7501 agtcgggaaa cctgtcgtgc cagctgcatt aatgaatcgg ccaacgcgcg gggagaggcg
     7561 gtttgcgtat tgggcgctct tccgcttcct cgctcactga ctcgctgcgc tcggtcgttc
     7621 ggctgcggcg agcggtatca gctcactcaa aggcggtaat acggttatcc acagaatcag
     7681 gggataacgc aggaaagaac atgtgagcaa aaggccagca aaaggccagg aaccgtaaaa
     7741 aggccgcgtt gctggcgttt ttccataggc tccgcccccc tgacgagcat cacaaaaatc
     7801 gacgctcaag tcagaggtgg cgaaacccga caggactata aagataccag gcgtttcccc
     7861 ctggaagctc cctcgtgcgc tctcctgttc cgaccctgcc gcttaccgga tacctgtccg
     7921 cctttctccc ttcgggaagc gtggcgcttt ctcatagctc acgctgtagg tatctcagtt
     7981 cggtgtaggt cgttcgctcc aagctgggct gtgtgcacga accccccgtt cagcccgacc
     8041 gctgcgcctt atccggtaac tatcgtcttg agtccaaccc ggtaagacac gacttatcgc
     8101 cactggcagc agccactggt aacaggatta gcagagcgag gtatgtaggc ggtgctacag
     8161 agttcttgaa gtggtggcct aactacggct acactagaag aacagtattt ggtatctgcg
     8221 ctctgctgaa gccagttacc ttcggaaaaa gagttggtag ctcttgatcc ggcaaacaaa
     8281 ccaccgctgg tagcggtggt ttttttgttt gcaagcagca gattacgcgc agaaaaaaag
     8341 gatctcaaga agatcctttg atcttttcta cggggtctga cactcagtgg aacgaaaact
     8401 cacgttaagg gattttggtc atgagattat caaaaaggat cttcacctag atccttttaa
     8461 attaaaaatg aagttttaaa tcaatctaaa gtatatatga gtaaacttgg tctgacagtt
     8521 accaatgctt aatcagtgag gcacctatct cagcgatctg tctatttcgt tcatccatag
     8581 ttgcctgact ccccgtcgtg tagataacta cgatacggga gggcttacca tctggcccca
     8641 gtgctgcaat gataccgcga gacccacgct caccggctcc agatttatca gcaataaacc
     8701 agccagccgg aagggccgag cgcagaagtg gtcctgcaac tttatccgcc tccatccagt
     8761 ctattaattg ttgccgggaa gctagagtaa gtagttcgcc agttaatagt ttgcgcaacg
     8821 ttgttgccat tgctacaggc atcgtggtgt cacgctcgtc gtttggtatg gcttcattca
     8881 gctccggttc ccaacgatca aggcgagtta catgatcccc catgttgtgc aaaaaagcgg
     8941 ttagctcctt cggtcctccg atcgttgtca gaagtaagtt ggccgcagtg ttatcactca
     9001 tggttatggc agcactgcat aattctctta ctgtcatgcc atccgtaaga tgcttttctg
     9061 tgactggtga gtactcaacc aagtcattct gagaatagtg tatgcggcga ccgagttgct
     9121 cttgcccggc gtcaatacgg gataataccg cgccacatag cagaacttta aaagtgctca
     9181 tcattggaaa acgttcttcg gggcgaaaac tctcaaggat cttaccgctg ttgagatcca
     9241 gttcgatgta acccactcgt gcacccaact gatcttcagc atcttttact ttcaccagcg
     9301 tttctgggtg agcaaaaaca ggaaggcaaa atgccgcaaa aaagggaata agggcgacac
     9361 ggaaatgttg aatactcata ctcttccttt ttcaatatta ttgaagcatt tatcagggtt
     9421 attgtctcat gagcggatac atatttgaat gtatttagaa aaataaacaa ataggggttc
     9481 cgcgcacatt tccccgaaaa gtgccacctg acgtcgacgg atcgggagat cgatctcccg
     9541 atcccctagg gtctactctc agtacaatct gctctgatgc cgcatagtta agccagtatc
     9601 tgctccctgc ttgtgtgttg gaggtcgctg agtagtgcgc gagcaaaatt taagctacaa
     9661 caaggcaagg cttgaccgac aattgcatga agaatctgct tagggttagg cgttttgcgc
     9721 tgcttcgcga tgtacgggcc agatatacgc gtt
//
