[The description below was written by a language model from this plasmid's Addgene catalogue record and the feature table of its GenBank file.]
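Description:
pCMV-PE2 is a 9.75 kb mammalian expression plasmid on a pCMV backbone that encodes the PE2 prime editor protein. It is propagated in E. coli as a high-copy plasmid through a ColE1/pUC-type origin and selected with ampicillin via the beta-lactamase (AmpR) gene. No mammalian selection marker is annotated, which is consistent with use by transient transfection. Residual lac promoter/operator and CAP-site sequences near the origin are backbone remnants.

The payload is a single synthetic open reading frame of about 6.35 kb, driven by the human CMV immediate-early enhancer and promoter and terminated by the bovine growth hormone polyadenylation signal. It fuses the Streptococcus pyogenes Cas9 H840A nickase, whose inactivated HNH domain restricts it to RNA-guided single-strand nicks, to an engineered Moloney murine leukemia virus reverse transcriptase carrying the D200N, T306K, W313F, T330P and L603W substitutions. SV40 nuclear localization signals flank the fusion at both termini. The feature table does not annotate the reverse transcriptase itself, but the unlabelled interval between Cas9 and the C-terminal NLS corresponds to where it should sit. A 6xHis sequence is annotated just after the C-terminal NLS; the record does not say whether it is translated as part of the protein. A T7 promoter lies between the CMV promoter and the coding sequence and also serves as a sequencing primer site.

The plasmid supplies the protein component for prime editing in mammalian cells, which installs templated edits without double-strand breaks or donor DNA. It carries no guide RNA cassette, so the prime editing guide RNA must come from a separate construct. The same plasmid is used for the PE2, PE3 and PE3b strategies, with PE3 and PE3b adding an sgRNA from any guide expression vector or cassette.
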