Addgene plasmid #132775: pCMV-PE2
Purpose: Prime editing in mammalian cells. This plasmid is used by PE2, PE3, and PE3b
Depositing lab: David Liu. Depositing organization: Broad Institute. Publication: Search-and-replace genome editing without double-strand breaks or donor DNA. Anzalone AV, Randolph PB, Davis JR, Sousa AA, Koblan LW, Levy JM, Chen PJ, Wilson C, Newby GA, Raguram A, Liu DR. Nature. 2019 Oct 21. pii: 10.1038/s41586-019-1711-4. doi: 10.1038/s41586-019-1711-4. PubMed 31634902.
Backbone
  Vector backbone: pCMV
  Vector type: Mammalian Expression
Growth in bacteria
  Bacterial resistance: Ampicillin, 100 μg/mL
  Growth temperature: 37°C
  Growth strain: DH5alpha
  Copy number: High Copy
Gene/Insert
  Gene/Insert name: PE2 (alt name: Cas9(H840A)-M-MLVrt(D200N, T306K, W313F, T330P, L603W))
  Species: Synthetic; Cas9 is from S. pyogenes; M-MLV RT is from the Moloney murine leukemia virus
  Insert size (bp): 6354
  Mutation: See manuscript
  Promoter: CMV
  Tag / fusion protein: SV40 NLS (N terminal on backbone); SV40 NLS (C terminal on backbone)
  Cloning method: Ligation Independent Cloning
  Sequencing primers: 5′ T7-forward; 3′ BGH-reverse
Terms and licenses: Academic/Nonprofit Terms; Industry Terms: Not Available to Industry
Depositor comments: PE2, PE3, and PE3b all use this plasmid (pCMV-PE2) PE3 and PE3b add an sgRNA, which can be any guide RNA expression vector or cassette.
How to cite: pCMV-PE2 was a gift from David Liu (Addgene plasmid # 132775 ; http://n2t.net/addgene:132775 ; RRID:Addgene_132775)
